>Addgene plasmid #82878 | pDONR223_FBXW7_p.V464E | addgene full sequence | sequence record 162254 | Addgene NGS Result
GGCAGTTCCCTACTCTCGCGTTAACGCTAGCATGGATGTTTTCCCAGTCACGACGTTGTAAAACGACGGC
CAGTCTTAAGCTCGGGCCCCAAATAATGATTTTATTTTGACTGATAGTGACCTGTTCGTTGCAACAAATT
GATGAGCAATGCTTTTTTATAATGCCAACTTTGTACAAAAAAGTTGGCACCATGAATCAGGAACTGCTCT
CTGTGGGCAGCAAAAGACGACGAACTGGAGGCTCTCTGAGAGGTAACCCTTCCTCAAGCCAGGTAGATGA
AGAACAGATGAATCGTGTGGTAGAGGAGGAACAGCAACAGCAACTCAGACAACAAGAGGAGGAGCACACT
GCAAGGAATGGTGAAGTTGTTGGAGTAGAACCTAGACCTGGAGGCCAAAATGATTCCCAGCAAGGACAGT
TGGAAGAAAACAATAATAGATTTATTTCGGTAGATGAGGACTCCTCAGGAAACCAAGAAGAACAAGAGGA
AGATGAAGAACATGCTGGTGAACAAGATGAGGAGGATGAGGAGGAGGAGGAGATGGACCAGGAGAGTGAC
GATTTTGATCAGTCTGATGATAGTAGCAGAGAAGATGAACATACACATACTAACAGTGTCACGAACTCCA
GTAGTATTGTGGACCTGCCCGTTCACCAACTCTCCTCCCCATTCTATACAAAAACAACAAAAATGAAAAG
AAAGTTGGACCATGGTTCTGAGGTCCGCTCTTTTTCTTTGGGAAAGAAACCATGCAAAGTCTCAGAATAT
ACAAGTACCACTGGGCTTGTACCATGTTCAGCAACACCAACAACTTTTGGGGACCTCAGAGCAGCCAATG
GCCAAGGGCAACAACGACGCCGAATTACATCTGTCCAGCCACCTACAGGCCTCCAGGAATGGCTAAAAAT
GTTTCAGAGCTGGAGTGGACCAGAGAAATTGCTTGCTTTAGATGAACTCATTGATAGTTGTGAACCAACA
CAAGTAAAACATATGATGCAAGTGATAGAACCCCAGTTTCAACGAGACTTCATTTCATTGCTCCCTAAAG
AGTTGGCACTCTATGTGCTTTCATTCCTGGAACCCAAAGACCTGCTACAAGCAGCTCAGACATGTCGCTA
CTGGAGAATTTTGGCTGAAGACAACCTTCTCTGGAGAGAGAAATGCAAAGAAGAGGGGATTGATGAACCA
TTGCACATCAAGAGAAGAAAAGTAATAAAACCAGGTTTCATACACAGTCCATGGAAAAGTGCATACATCA
GACAGCACAGAATTGATACTAACTGGAGGCGAGGAGAACTCAAATCTCCTAAGGTGCTGAAAGGACATGA
TGATCATGTGATCACATGCTTACAGTTTTGTGGTAACCGAATAGTTAGTGGTTCTGATGACAACACTTTA
AAAGTTTGGTCAGCAGTCACAGGCAAATGTCTGAGAACATTAGTGGGACATACAGGTGGAGTATGGTCAT
CACAAATGAGAGACAACATCATCATTAGTGGATCTACAGATCGGACACTCAAAGTGTGGAATGCAGAGAC
TGGAGAATGTATACACACCTTATATGGGCATACTTCCACTGAGCGTTGTATGCATCTTCATGAAAAAAGA
GTTGTTAGCGGTTCTCGAGATGCCACTCTTAGGGTTTGGGATATTGAGACAGGCCAGTGTTTACATGTTT
TGATGGGTCATGTTGCAGCAGTCCGCTGTGTTCAATATGATGGCAGGAGGGTTGTTAGTGGAGCATATGA
TTTTATGGTAAAGGTGTGGGATCCAGAGACTGAAACCTGTCTACACACGTTGCAGGGGCATACTAATAGA
GTCTATTCATTACAGTTTGATGGTATCCATGTGGTGAGTGGATCTCTTGATACATCAATCCGTGTTTGGG
ATGTGGAGACAGGGAATTGCATTCACACGTTAACAGGGCACCAGTCGTTAACAAGTGGAATGGAACTCAA
AGACAATATTCTTGTCTCTGGGAATGCAGATTCTACAGTTAAAATCTGGGATATCAAAACAGGACAGTGT
TTACAAACATTGCAAGGTCCCAACAAGCATCAGAGTGCTGTGACCTGTTTACAGTTCAACAAGAACTTTG
TAATTACCAGCTCAGATGATGGAACTGTAAAACTATGGGACTTGAAAACGGGTGAATTTATTCGAAACCT
AGTCACATTGGAGAGTGGGGGGAGTGGGGGAGTTGTGTGGCGGATCAGAGCCTCAAACACAAAGCTGGTG
TGTGCAGTTGGGAGTCGGAATGGGACTGAAGAAACCAAGCTGCTGGTGCTGGACTTTGATGTGGACATGA
AGTGATTGCCAACTTTCTTGTACAAAGTTGTCATTATAAGAAAGCATTGCTTATCAATTTGTTGCAACGA
ACAGGTCACTATCAGTCAAAATAAAATCATTATTTGCCATCCAGCTGATATCCCCTATAGTGAGTCGTAT
TACATGGTCATAGCTGTTTCCTGGCAGCTCTGGCCCGTGTCTCAAAATCTCTGATGTTACATTGCACAAG
ATAAAAATATATCATCATGCCTCCTCTAGACCAGCCAGGACAGAAATGCCTCGACTTCGCTGCTACCCAA
GGTTGCCGGGTGACGCACACCGTGGAAACGGATGAAGGCACGAACCCAGTGGACATAAGCCTGTTCGGTT
CGTAAGCTGTAATGCAAGTAGCGTATGCGCTCACGCAACTGGTCCAGAACCTTGACCGAACGCAGCGGTG
GTAACGGCGCAGTGGCGGTTTTCATGGCTTGTTATGACTGTTTTTTTGGGGTACAGTCTATGCCTCGGGC
ATCCAAGCAGCAAGCGCGTTACGCCGTGGGTCGATGTTTGATGTTATGGAGCAGCAACGATGTTACGCAG
CAGGGCAGTCGCCCTAAAACAAAGTTAAACATTATGAGGGAAGCGGTGATCGCCGAAGTATCGACTCAAC
TATCAGAGGTAGTTGGCGTCATCGAGCGCCATCTCGAACCGACGTTGCTGGCCGTACATTTGTACGGCTC
CGCAGTGGATGGCGGCCTGAAGCCACACAGTGATATTGATTTGCTGGTTACGGTGACCGTAAGGCTTGAT
GAAACAACGCGGCGAGCTTTGATCAACGACCTTTTGGAAACTTCGGCTTCCCCTGGAGAGAGCGAGATTC
TCCGCGCTGTAGAAGTCACCATTGTTGTGCACGACGACATCATTCCGTGGCGTTATCCAGCTAAGCGCGA
ACTGCAATTTGGAGAATGGCAGCGCAATGACATTCTTGCAGGTATCTTCGAGCCAGCCACGATCGACATT
GATCTGGCTATCTTGCTGACAAAAGCAAGAGAACATAGCGTTGCCTTGGTAGGTCCAGCGGCGGAGGAAC
TCTTTGATCCGGTTCCTGAACAGGATCTATTTGAGGCGCTAAATGAAACCTTAACGCTATGGAACTCGCC
GCCCGACTGGGCTGGCGATGAGCGAAATGTAGTGCTTACGTTGTCCCGCATTTGGTACAGCGCAGTAACC
GGCAAAATCGCGCCGAAGGATGTCGCTGCCGACTGGGCAATGGAGCGCCTGCCGGCCCAGTATCAGCCCG
TCATACTTGAAGCTAGACAGGCTTATCTTGGACAAGAAGAAGATCGCTTGGCCTCGCGCGCAGATCAGTT
GGAAGAATTTGTCCACTACGTGAAAGGCGAGATCACCAAGGTAGTCGGCAAATAACCCTCGAGCCACCCA
TGACCAAAATCCCTTAACGTGAGTTACGCGTCGTTCCACTGAGCGTCAGACCCCGTAGAAAAGATCAAAG
GATCTTCTTGAGATCCTTTTTTTCTGCGCGTAATCTGCTGCTTGCAAACAAAAAAACCACCGCTACCAGC
GGTGGTTTGTTTGCCGGATCAAGAGCTACCAACTCTTTTTCCGAAGGTAACTGGCTTCAGCAGAGCGCAG
ATACCAAATACTGTTCTTCTAGTGTAGCCGTAGTTAGGCCACCACTTCAAGAACTCTGTAGCACCGCCTA
CATACCTCGCTCTGCTAATCCTGTTACCAGTGGCTGCTGCCAGTGGCGATAAGTCGTGTCTTACCGGGTT
GGACTCAAGACGATAGTTACCGGATAAGGCGCAGCGGTCGGGCTGAACGGGGGGTTCGTGCACACAGCCC
AGCTTGGAGCGAACGACCTACACCGAACTGAGATACCTACAGCGTGAGCTATGAGAAAGCGCCACGCTTC
CCGAAGGGAGAAAGGCGGACAGGTATCCGGTAAGCGGCAGGGTCGGAACAGGAGAGCGCACGAGGGAGCT
TCCAGGGGGAAACGCCTGGTATCTTTATAGTCCTGTCGGGTTTCGCCACCTCTGACTTGAGCGTCGATTT
TTGTGATGCTCGTCAGGGGGGCGGAGCCTATGGAAAAACGCCAGCAACGCGGCCTTTTTACGGTTCCTGG
CCTTTTGCTGGCCTTTTGCTCACATGTTCTTTCCTGCGTTATCCCCTGATTCTGTGGATAACCGTATTAC
CGCCTTTGAGTGAGCTGATACCGCTCGCCGCAGCCGAACGACCGAGCGCAGCGAGTCAGTGAGCGAGGAA
GCGGAAGAGCGCCCAATACGCAAACCGCCTCTCCCCGCGCGTTGGCCGATTCATTAATGCAGCTGGCACG
ACAGGTTTCCCGACTGGAAAGCGGGCAGTGAGCGCAACGCAATTAATACGCGTACCGCTAGCCAGGAAGA
GTTTGTAGAAACGCAAAAAGGCCATCCGTCAGGATGGCCTTCTGCTTAGTTTGATGCCTGGCAGTTTATG
GCGGGCGTCCTGCCCGCCACCCTCCGGGCCGTTGCTTCACAACGTTCAAATCCGCTCCCGGCGGATTTGT
CCTACTCAGGAGAGCGTTCACCGACAAACAACAGATAAAACGAAAGGCCCAGTCTTCCGACTGAGCCTTT
CGTTTTATTTGATGCCT
Features (pLannotate 1.2.2; 12 found; start..end, strand, type, name):
     38..74      -  CDS            lacZα (fragment): LacZα fragment of β-galactosidase; lacZ fragment
     91..186     +  protein_bind   attL3: mutant version of attL; recombination site for the Gateway® LR reaction LR Clonase™
    192..2312    +  CDS            FBXW7: FBXW7_HUMAN - Also known as FBW7 From Homo sapiens (Human).
   2323..2416    -  protein_bind   attL2 (fragment): mutant version of attL; recombination site for the Gateway® LR reaction LR Clonase™
   2434..2452    -  promoter       T7 promoter: promoter for bacteriophage T7 RNA polymerase
   2642..2665    +  promoter       Pc promoter (fragment): intI1 (promoter lies within the coding sequence); class 1 integron promoter
   2841..2897    +  CDS            GmR (fragment): gentamycin acetyltransferase; aacC1; confers resistance to gentamycin
   2904..3695    +  CDS            SmR: aminoglycoside adenylyltransferase (Murphy, 1985); aadA; confers resistance to spectinomycin and streptomycin
   3788..4376    +  rep_origin     ori: high-copy-number ColE1/pMB1/pBR322/pUC origin of replication
   4559..4651    +  CDS            lacI (fragment): lac repressor; lacI; The lac repressor binds to the lac operator to inhibit transcription in E. coli. This inhibition can be relieved by adding lactose or isopropyl-β-D-thiogalactopyranoside (IPTG).
   4706..4733    -  terminator     rrnB T2 terminator: transcription terminator T2 from the E. coli rrnB gene
   4865..4908    +  terminator     rrnB T1 terminator: Escherichia coli rrnB; transcription terminator T1 from the E. coli rrnB gene
