[The description below was written by a language model from this plasmid's Addgene catalogue record and pLannotate feature annotations shown in this document.]
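Description:
pDONR223_FBXW7_p.V464E is a Gateway entry clone built on the Invitrogen pDONR223 backbone, carrying the human FBXW7 open reading frame with a V464E substitution. It is a purely bacterial plasmid of about 4.9 kb, maintained at high copy through a ColE1/pUC-type origin and selected with spectinomycin via the aadA (SmR) aminoglycoside adenylyltransferase gene, which sits downstream of a class 1 integron Pc promoter fragment and a short remnant of a gentamicin resistance gene. Other small annotated fragments (lacZα, lacI) appear to be backbone remnants rather than functional parts, and rrnB T1 and T2 terminators lie upstream of the cloning region, where they help insulate the insert from read-through transcription.

The roughly 2.1 kb FBXW7 coding sequence is flanked by attL-type recombination sites. The automated annotation labels these as attL3 and a fragment of attL2, although this may reflect imperfect matching of closely related attL variants. These sites allow the ORF to be moved by LR Clonase recombination into any compatible Gateway destination vector. The record lists no promoter for the insert, so the clone is not meant for expression itself. A T7 promoter lies just outside the downstream att site, oriented back toward the insert. The clone is "closed", with a stop codon immediately after the coding sequence, so it will yield native C-termini or N-terminal fusions but not C-terminal tags after transfer. The plasmid belongs to the Target Accelerator Plasmid Collection, a set of wild-type and mutant alleles assembled for high-throughput functional phenotyping of somatic mutations found in lung cancer.
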