Addgene plasmid #82878: pDONR223_FBXW7_p.V464E
Purpose: Gateway Donor vector containing FBXW7, part of the Target Accelerator Plasmid Collection.
Depositing lab: Jesse Boehm & Matthew Meyerson & David Root. Publication: High-throughput Phenotyping of Lung Cancer Somatic Mutations. Berger AH, Brooks AN, Wu X, Shrestha Y, Chouinard C, Piccioni F, Bagul M, Kamburov A, Imielinski M, Hogstrom L, Zhu C, Yang X, Pantel S, Sakai R, Watson J, Kaplan N, Campbell JD, Singh S, Root DE, Narayan R, Natoli T, Lahr DL, Tirosh I, Tamayo P, Getz G, Wong B, Doench J, Subramanian A, Golub TR, Meyerson M, Boehm JS. Cancer Cell. 2016 Aug 8;30(2):214-28. doi: 10.1016/j.ccell.2016.06.022. Epub 2016 Jul 28. PubMed 27478040.
Backbone
  Vector backbone: pDONR223
  Backbone manufacturer: Invitrogen
  Vector type: Gateway Entry vector
Growth in bacteria
  Bacterial resistance: Spectinomycin, 50 μg/mL
  Growth temperature: 37°C
  Growth strain: DH5alpha
  Copy number: High Copy
Gene/Insert
  Gene/Insert name: FBXW7
  Species: H. sapiens (human)
  Mutation: V464E
  GenBank ID: NM_033632
  Entrez Gene: FBXW7 (a.k.a. AGO, CDC4, DEDHIL, FBW6, FBW7, FBX30, FBXO30, FBXW6, SEL-10, SEL10, hAgo, hCdc4)
  Promoter: None
  Cloning method: Gateway Cloning
  Sequencing primers: 5′ M13pUC-fwd; 3′ M13-Rev
Terms and licenses: Academic/Nonprofit Terms; Industry Terms: Not Available to Industry
Depositor comments: CLOSED (stop codon immediately follows insert)
How to cite: pDONR223_FBXW7_p.V464E was a gift from Jesse Boehm & Matthew Meyerson & David Root (Addgene plasmid # 82878 ; http://n2t.net/addgene:82878 ; RRID:Addgene_82878)
