>Addgene plasmid #82878 | pDONR223_FBXW7_p.V464E | depositor partial sequence | sequence record 157604 | Insert sequence
ATGAATCAGGAACTGCTCTCTGTGGGCAGCAAAAGACGACGAACTGGAGGCTCTCTGAGAGGTAACCCTT
CCTCAAGCCAGGTAGATGAAGAACAGATGAATCGTGTGGTAGAGGAGGAACAGCAACAGCAACTCAGACA
ACAAGAGGAGGAGCACACTGCAAGGAATGGTGAAGTTGTTGGAGTAGAACCTAGACCTGGAGGCCAAAAT
GATTCCCAGCAAGGACAGTTGGAAGAAAACAATAATAGATTTATTTCGGTAGATGAGGACTCCTCAGGAA
ACCAAGAAGAACAAGAGGAAGATGAAGAACATGCTGGTGAACAAGATGAGGAGGATGAGGAGGAGGAGGA
GATGGACCAGGAGAGTGACGATTTTGATCAGTCTGATGATAGTAGCAGAGAAGATGAACATACACATACT
AACAGTGTCACGAACTCCAGTAGTATTGTGGACCTGCCCGTTCACCAACTCTCCTCCCCATTCTATACAA
AAACAACAAAAATGAAAAGAAAGTTGGACCATGGTTCTGAGGTCCGCTCTTTTTCTTTGGGAAAGAAACC
ATGCAAAGTCTCAGAATATACAAGTACCACTGGGCTTGTACCATGTTCAGCAACACCAACAACTTTTGGG
GACCTCAGAGCAGCCAATGGCCAAGGGCAACAACGACGCCGAATTACATCTGTCCAGCCACCTACAGGCC
TCCAGGAATGGCTAAAAATGTTTCAGAGCTGGAGTGGACCAGAGAAATTGCTTGCTTTAGATGAACTCAT
TGATAGTTGTGAACCAACACAAGTAAAACATATGATGCAAGTGATAGAACCCCAGTTTCAACGAGACTTC
ATTTCATTGCTCCCTAAAGAGTTGGCACTCTATGTGCTTTCATTCCTGGAACCCAAAGACCTGCTACAAG
CAGCTCAGACATGTCGCTACTGGAGAATTTTGGCTGAAGACAACCTTCTCTGGAGAGAGAAATGCAAAGA
AGAGGGGATTGATGAACCATTGCACATCAAGAGAAGAAAAGTAATAAAACCAGGTTTCATACACAGTCCA
TGGAAAAGTGCATACATCAGACAGCACAGAATTGATACTAACTGGAGGCGAGGAGAACTCAAATCTCCTA
AGGTGCTGAAAGGACATGATGATCATGTGATCACATGCTTACAGTTTTGTGGTAACCGAATAGTTAGTGG
TTCTGATGACAACACTTTAAAAGTTTGGTCAGCAGTCACAGGCAAATGTCTGAGAACATTAGTGGGACAT
ACAGGTGGAGTATGGTCATCACAAATGAGAGACAACATCATCATTAGTGGATCTACAGATCGGACACTCA
AAGTGTGGAATGCAGAGACTGGAGAATGTATACACACCTTATATGGGCATACTTCCACTGAGCGTTGTAT
GCATCTTCATGAAAAAAGAGTTGTTAGCGGTTCTCGAGATGCCACTCTTAGGGTTTGGGATATTGAGACA
GGCCAGTGTTTACATGTTTTGATGGGTCATGTTGCAGCAGTCCGCTGTGTTCAATATGATGGCAGGAGGG
TTGTTAGTGGAGCATATGATTTTATGGTAAAGGTGTGGGATCCAGAGACTGAAACCTGTCTACACACGTT
GCAGGGGCATACTAATAGAGTCTATTCATTACAGTTTGATGGTATCCATGTGGTGAGTGGATCTCTTGAT
ACATCAATCCGTGTTTGGGATGTGGAGACAGGGAATTGCATTCACACGTTAACAGGGCACCAGTCGTTAA
CAAGTGGAATGGAACTCAAAGACAATATTCTTGTCTCTGGGAATGCAGATTCTACAGTTAAAATCTGGGA
TATCAAAACAGGACAGTGTTTACAAACATTGCAAGGTCCCAACAAGCATCAGAGTGCTGTGACCTGTTTA
CAGTTCAACAAGAACTTTGTAATTACCAGCTCAGATGATGGAACTGTAAAACTATGGGACTTGAAAACGG
GTGAATTTATTCGAAACCTAGTCACATTGGAGAGTGGGGGGAGTGGGGGAGTTGTGTGGCGGATCAGAGC
CTCAAACACAAAGCTGGTGTGTGCAGTTGGGAGTCGGAATGGGACTGAAGAAACCAAGCTGCTGGTGCTG
GACTTTGATGTGGACATGAAGTGA
